Addgene plasmid #172818: pLBM0030
Purpose: Level 2 module containing HSP21-nYFP PTAC5-cYFP
Depositing lab: Benjamin Field. Depositing organization: CNRS DR12, Delegation Provence et Corse. Publication: MoBiFC: development of a modular bimolecular fluorescence complementation toolkit for the analysis of chloroplast protein-protein interactions. Velay F, Soula M, Mehrez M, Belbachir C, D'Alessandro S, Laloi C, Crete P, Field B. Plant Methods. 2022 May 26;18(1):69. doi: 10.1186/s13007-022-00902-1. PubMed 35619173.
Backbone
  Vector backbone: pAGM4673
  Backbone manufacturer: Engler et al. 2014
  Vector type: Synthetic Biology
Growth in bacteria
  Bacterial resistance: Kanamycin, 50 μg/mL
  Growth temperature: 37°C
  Growth strain: DH5alpha
  Copy number: High Copy
Gene/Insert
  Gene/Insert name: [35S-P19][35S-CTPSSU-mHSP21-3XFLAGnYFP][35S-CTPSSU-mPTAC5-cYFPX3HA][35S-SP_SV40-CFP]
  Species: A. thaliana (mustard weed)
  Cloning method: Restriction Enzyme; 5′ cloning site Unknown (unknown if destroyed)
Terms and licenses: Academic/Nonprofit Terms; Industry Terms: Not Available to Industry
Depositor comments: Please visit https://www.biorxiv.org/content/10.1101/2021.03.01.433373v1 for bioRxiv preprint.
How to cite: pLBM0030 was a gift from Benjamin Field (Addgene plasmid # 172818 ; http://n2t.net/addgene:172818 ; RRID:Addgene_172818)
