[The description below was written by a language model from this plasmid's Addgene catalogue record and pLannotate feature annotations shown in this document.]
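Description:
pLBM0030 is a Level 2 modular-cloning (MoClo-style) assembly in the pAGM4673 backbone, a binary T-DNA vector of about 15.5 kb from the MoBiFC toolkit for bimolecular fluorescence complementation (BiFC) analysis of chloroplast protein-protein interactions. The backbone carries a high-copy ColE1/pUC-type origin for E. coli, together with the broad-host-range incP oriV and its replication initiator trfA, which typically allow maintenance in Agrobacterium. Selection is by kanamycin through an aphA-3 gene driven by the bla promoter. Nopaline-type left and right border repeats flank the payload, so the whole multigene array can be transferred into plant cells.

Four transcription units lie in tandem, each driven by a long CaMV 35S promoter followed by the TMV Ω translational enhancer; the upstream "IBMP_CAMVB" hits are most plausibly viral sequence within this extended promoter rather than expressed genes. According to the insert name, the first unit expresses P19, the tombusvirus silencing suppressor. The annotation tool labels this region as the overlapping TBSV movement protein. It ends in a NOS terminator. The second unit fuses the RBCS-1A chloroplast transit peptide to mature Arabidopsis HSP21, followed by 3xFLAG (per the insert name; not annotated) and an N-terminal YFP fragment. The third unit fuses the same transit peptide to mature PTAC5, a C-terminal Venus fragment and 3xHA. Both of these units use the CaMV poly(A) signal. The fourth expresses CFP with an SV40-type signal (per the insert name, presumably nuclear targeting), which serves as an internal transformation and normalisation marker.

If HSP21 and PTAC5 interact in the chloroplast, YFP fluorescence is reconstituted. Placing all components on one T-DNA ensures they are delivered together.
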