Features (pLannotate 1.2.2; 38 found; start..end, strand, type, name):
     21..827     +  CDS            IBMP_CAMVB (fragment): Experimental evidence at protein level: Swiss-Prot protein existence level 1. Enhances the ribosomal termination-reinitiation event leading to the translation of major open reading frames on the polycistronic viral RNAs. From Cauliflower mosaic virus (strain Bari 1) (CaMV).
   1011..1356    +  promoter       CaMV 35S promoter: strong constitutive promoter from cauliflower mosaic virus
   1308..1354    +  promoter       minimal CaMV 35S promoter: minimal 35S promoter from cauliflower mosaic virus
   1385..1438    +  misc_feature   TMV Ω: translational enhancer from the tobacco mosaic virus 5'-leader sequence (Gallie et al., 1988)
   1433..1966    +  CDS            MVP_TBSVC (fragment): Experimental evidence at protein level: Swiss-Prot protein existence level 1. Transports viral genome to neighboring plant cells directly through plasmosdesmata, without any budding. The movement protein allows efficient cell to cell propagation, by bypassing the host cell wall barrier. Displays RNA-binding activity. From Tomato bushy stunt virus (strain Cherry) (TBSV).
   1978..2230    +  terminator     NOS terminator: nopaline synthase terminator and poly(A) signal
   2256..3062    +  CDS            IBMP_CAMVB (fragment): Experimental evidence at protein level: Swiss-Prot protein existence level 1. Enhances the ribosomal termination-reinitiation event leading to the translation of major open reading frames on the polycistronic viral RNAs. From Cauliflower mosaic virus (strain Bari 1) (CaMV).
   3246..3591    +  promoter       CaMV 35S promoter: strong constitutive promoter from cauliflower mosaic virus
   3543..3589    +  promoter       minimal CaMV 35S promoter: minimal 35S promoter from cauliflower mosaic virus
   3620..3673    +  misc_feature   TMV Ω: translational enhancer from the tobacco mosaic virus 5'-leader sequence (Gallie et al., 1988)
   3682..3855    +  CDS            RBCS-1A (fragment): RBS1A_ARATH - Also known as ATS1A. Experimental evidence at protein level: Swiss-Prot protein existence level 1. RuBisCO catalyzes two reactions: the carboxylation of D- ribulose 1,5-bisphosphate, the primary event in carbon dioxide fixation, as well as the oxidative fragmentation of the pentose substrate. Both reactions occur simultaneously and in competition at the same active site. Although the small subunit is not catalytic it is essential for maximal activity. From Arabidopsis thaliana (Mouse-ear cress).
   3959..4039    +  CDS            RBCS-1A (fragment): RBS1A_ARATH - Also known as ATS1A. Experimental evidence at protein level: Swiss-Prot protein existence level 1. RuBisCO catalyzes two reactions: the carboxylation of D- ribulose 1,5-bisphosphate, the primary event in carbon dioxide fixation, as well as the oxidative fragmentation of the pentose substrate. Both reactions occur simultaneously and in competition at the same active site. Although the small subunit is not catalytic it is essential for maximal activity. From Arabidopsis thaliana (Mouse-ear cress).
   4031..4582    +  CDS            HSP21 (fragment): HS25P_ARATH - Also known as HSP25.3. Experimental evidence at protein level: Swiss-Prot protein existence level 1. Chaperone protein required for seedling and chloroplast development under heat stress, probably by maintaining plastid-encoded RNA polymerase (PEP)-dependent transcription. From Arabidopsis thaliana (Mouse-ear cress).
   4673..5188    +  CDS            (3-F)Tyr-EGFP (fragment): (3-F)Tyr-EGFP is a basic (constitutively fluorescent) green fluorescent protein published in 2004, derived from Aequorea victoria.
   5226..5400    +  polyA_signal   CaMV poly(A) signal: cauliflower mosaic virus polyadenylation signal
   5423..6229    +  CDS            IBMP_CAMVB (fragment): Experimental evidence at protein level: Swiss-Prot protein existence level 1. Enhances the ribosomal termination-reinitiation event leading to the translation of major open reading frames on the polycistronic viral RNAs. From Cauliflower mosaic virus (strain Bari 1) (CaMV).
   6413..6758    +  promoter       CaMV 35S promoter: strong constitutive promoter from cauliflower mosaic virus
   6710..6756    +  promoter       minimal CaMV 35S promoter: minimal 35S promoter from cauliflower mosaic virus
   6787..6840    +  misc_feature   TMV Ω: translational enhancer from the tobacco mosaic virus 5'-leader sequence (Gallie et al., 1988)
   6849..7022    +  CDS            RBCS-1A (fragment): RBS1A_ARATH - Also known as ATS1A. Experimental evidence at protein level: Swiss-Prot protein existence level 1. RuBisCO catalyzes two reactions: the carboxylation of D- ribulose 1,5-bisphosphate, the primary event in carbon dioxide fixation, as well as the oxidative fragmentation of the pentose substrate. Both reactions occur simultaneously and in competition at the same active site. Although the small subunit is not catalytic it is essential for maximal activity. From Arabidopsis thaliana (Mouse-ear cress).
   7126..7194    +  CDS            RBCS-1A (fragment): RBS1A_ARATH - Also known as ATS1A. Experimental evidence at protein level: Swiss-Prot protein existence level 1. RuBisCO catalyzes two reactions: the carboxylation of D- ribulose 1,5-bisphosphate, the primary event in carbon dioxide fixation, as well as the oxidative fragmentation of the pentose substrate. Both reactions occur simultaneously and in competition at the same active site. Although the small subunit is not catalytic it is essential for maximal activity. From Arabidopsis thaliana (Mouse-ear cress).
   7198..8238    +  CDS            PTAC5 (fragment): PTAC5_ARATH - Experimental evidence at protein level: Swiss-Prot protein existence level 1. Exhibits zinc-dependent disulfide isomerase activity. Required for seedling and chloroplast development under heat stress, probably by maintaining plastid-encoded RNA polymerase (PEP)-dependent transcription. From Arabidopsis thaliana (Mouse-ear cress).
   8249..8439    +  CDS            VC155 (fragment): C-terminal fragment of mVenus for use in bimolecular fluorescence complementation (BiFC) (Kodama and Hu, 2010)
   8440..8529    +  CDS            3xHA: three tandem HA epitope tags
   8570..8744    +  polyA_signal   CaMV poly(A) signal: cauliflower mosaic virus polyadenylation signal
   8767..9573    +  CDS            IBMP_CAMVB (fragment): Experimental evidence at protein level: Swiss-Prot protein existence level 1. Enhances the ribosomal termination-reinitiation event leading to the translation of major open reading frames on the polycistronic viral RNAs. From Cauliflower mosaic virus (strain Bari 1) (CaMV).
   9757..10102   +  promoter       CaMV 35S promoter: strong constitutive promoter from cauliflower mosaic virus
  10054..10100   +  promoter       minimal CaMV 35S promoter: minimal 35S promoter from cauliflower mosaic virus
  10131..10184   +  misc_feature   TMV Ω: translational enhancer from the tobacco mosaic virus 5'-leader sequence (Gallie et al., 1988)
  10237..10956   +  CDS            ECFP: enhanced CFP mammalian codon-optimized
  10969..11221   +  terminator     NOS terminator: nopaline synthase terminator and poly(A) signal
  11287..11311   +  misc_feature   RB T-DNA repeat: right border repeat from nopaline C58 T-DNA
  11408..12039   +  rep_origin     oriV: incP origin of replication
  12130..12234   +  promoter       AmpR promoter: bla
  12235..13029   +  CDS            KanR: aminoglycoside phosphotransferase; aphA-3; confers resistance to kanamycin
  13200..13788   +  rep_origin     ori: high-copy-number ColE1/pMB1/pBR322/pUC origin of replication
  14124..15269   +  CDS            trfA: TRFA_ECOLX - Experimental evidence at protein level: Swiss-Prot protein existence level 1. Also involved in plasmid copy number control, promoting intermolecular coupling of protein bound iterons at oriV, which inhibits replication initiation. From Escherichia coli.
  15418..15442   +  misc_feature   LB T-DNA repeat: left border repeat from nopaline C58 T-DNA
>Addgene plasmid #172818 | pLBM0030 | addgene full sequence | sequence record 348644 | Addgene NGS Result
GTGCCGAATTCGGATCCGGAGGAATTCCAATCCCACAAAAATCTGAGCTTAACAGCACAGTTGCTCCTCT
CAGAGCAGAATCGGGTATTCAACACCCTCATATCAACTACTACGTTGTGTATAACGGTCCACATGCCGGT
ATATACGATGACTGGGGTTGTACAAAGGCGGCAACAAACGGCGTTCCCGGAGTTGCACACAAGAAATTTG
CCACTATTACAGAGGCAAGAGCAGCAGCTGACGCGTACACAACAAGTCAGCAAACAGACAGGTTGAACTT
CATCCCCAAAGGAGAAGCTCAACTCAAGCCCAAGAGCTTTGCTAAGGCCCTAACAAGCCCACCAAAGCAA
AAAGCCCACTGGCTCACGCTAGGAACCAAAAGGCCCAGCAGTGATCCAGCCCCAAAAGAGATCTCCTTTG
CCCCGGAGATTACAATGGACGATTTCCTCTATCTTTACGATCTAGGAAGGAAGTTCGAAGGTGAAGGTGA
CGACACTATGTTCACCACTGATAATGAGAAGGTTAGCCTCTTCAATTTCAGAAAGAATGCTGACCCACAG
ATGGTTAGAGAGGCCTACGCAGCAAGTCTCATCAAGACGATCTACCCGAGTAACAATCTCCAGGAGATCA
AATACCTTCCCAAGAAGGTTAAAGATGCAGTCAAAAGATTCAGGACTAATTGCATCAAGAACACAGAGAA
AGACATATTTCTCAAGATCAGAAGTACTATTCCAGTATGGACGATTCAAGGCTTGCTTCATAAACCAAGG
CAAGTAATAGAGATTGGAGTCTCTAAAAAGGTAGTTCCTACTGAATCTAAGGCCATGCATGGAGTCTAAG
ATTCAAATCGAGGATCTAACAGAACTCGCCGTCAAGACTGGCGAACAGTTCATACAGAGTCTTTTACGAC
TCAATGACAAGAAGAAAATCTTCGTCAACATGGTGGAGCACGACACTCTGGTCTACTCCAAAAATGTCAA
AGATACAGTCTCAGAAGATCAAAGGGCTATTGAGACTTTTCAACAAAGGATAATTTCGGGAAACCTCCTC
GGATTCCATTGCCCAGCTATCTGTCACTTCATCGAAAGGACAGTAGAAAAGGAAGGTGGCTCCTACAAAT
GCCATCATTGCGATAAAGGAAAGGCTATCATTCAAGATCTCTCTGCCGACAGTGGTCCCAAAGATGGACC
CCCACCCACGAGGAGCATCGTGGAAAAAGAAGAGGTTCCAACCACGTCTACAAAGCAAGTGGATTGATGT
GACATCTCCACTGACGTAAGGGATGACGCACAATCCCACTATCCTTCGCAAGACCCTTCCTCTATATAAG
GAAGTTCATTTCATTTGGAGAGGACACGCTCGAGTATAAGAGCTCATTTTTACAACAATTACCAACAACA
ACAAACAACAAACAACATTACAATTACATTTACAATTATCGATACAATGGAACGAGCTATACAAGGAAAC
GATGCTAGGGAACAAGCTTATGGTGAACGTTGGAATGGAGGATCAGGAAGTTCCACTTCTCCCTTCAAAC
TTCCTGACGAAAGTCCGAGTTGGACTGAGTGGCGGCTACATAACGATGAGACTATTTCGAATCAAGATAA
TCCCCTTGGTTTCAAGGAAAGCTGGGGTTTCGGGAAAGTTGTATTTAAGAGATATCTCAGATACGACGGG
ACGGAAACTTCACTGCACAGAGTCCTTGGATCTTGGACGGGAGATTCGGTTAACTATGCAGCATCTCGAT
TTCTCGGTTTCGACCAGATCGGATGTACCTATAGTATTCGGTTTCGAGGAGTTAGTGTCACCATTTCTGG
AGGGTCGCGAACTCTTCAGCATCTCAGTGAAATGGCAATTCGGTCTAAGCAAGAACTGCTACAGCTTACC
CCAGTCAAAGTGGAAAGTGATGTATCAAGAGGATGCCCTGAAGGTGTTGAAACCTTCGAAGAAGAAAGCG
AGTAAGCTTGTCAAGCAGATCGTTCAAACATTTGGCAATAAAGTTTCTTAAGATTGAATCCTGTTGCCGG
TCTTGCGATGATTATCATATAATTTCTGTTGAATTACGTTAAGCATGTAATAATTAACATGTAATGCATG
ACGTTATTTATGAGATGGGTTTTTATGATTAGAGTCCCGCAATTATACATTTAATACGCGATAGAAAACA
AAATATAGCGCGCAAACTAGGATAAATTATCGCGCGCGGTGTCATCTATGTTACTAGATCGACGCTGCAA
GAATTCAAGCTTGGAGGAATTCCAATCCCACAAAAATCTGAGCTTAACAGCACAGTTGCTCCTCTCAGAG
CAGAATCGGGTATTCAACACCCTCATATCAACTACTACGTTGTGTATAACGGTCCACATGCCGGTATATA
CGATGACTGGGGTTGTACAAAGGCGGCAACAAACGGCGTTCCCGGAGTTGCACACAAGAAATTTGCCACT
ATTACAGAGGCAAGAGCAGCAGCTGACGCGTACACAACAAGTCAGCAAACAGACAGGTTGAACTTCATCC
CCAAAGGAGAAGCTCAACTCAAGCCCAAGAGCTTTGCTAAGGCCCTAACAAGCCCACCAAAGCAAAAAGC
CCACTGGCTCACGCTAGGAACCAAAAGGCCCAGCAGTGATCCAGCCCCAAAAGAGATCTCCTTTGCCCCG
GAGATTACAATGGACGATTTCCTCTATCTTTACGATCTAGGAAGGAAGTTCGAAGGTGAAGGTGACGACA
CTATGTTCACCACTGATAATGAGAAGGTTAGCCTCTTCAATTTCAGAAAGAATGCTGACCCACAGATGGT
TAGAGAGGCCTACGCAGCAAGTCTCATCAAGACGATCTACCCGAGTAACAATCTCCAGGAGATCAAATAC
CTTCCCAAGAAGGTTAAAGATGCAGTCAAAAGATTCAGGACTAATTGCATCAAGAACACAGAGAAAGACA
TATTTCTCAAGATCAGAAGTACTATTCCAGTATGGACGATTCAAGGCTTGCTTCATAAACCAAGGCAAGT
AATAGAGATTGGAGTCTCTAAAAAGGTAGTTCCTACTGAATCTAAGGCCATGCATGGAGTCTAAGATTCA
AATCGAGGATCTAACAGAACTCGCCGTCAAGACTGGCGAACAGTTCATACAGAGTCTTTTACGACTCAAT
GACAAGAAGAAAATCTTCGTCAACATGGTGGAGCACGACACTCTGGTCTACTCCAAAAATGTCAAAGATA
CAGTCTCAGAAGATCAAAGGGCTATTGAGACTTTTCAACAAAGGATAATTTCGGGAAACCTCCTCGGATT
CCATTGCCCAGCTATCTGTCACTTCATCGAAAGGACAGTAGAAAAGGAAGGTGGCTCCTACAAATGCCAT
CATTGCGATAAAGGAAAGGCTATCATTCAAGATCTCTCTGCCGACAGTGGTCCCAAAGATGGACCCCCAC
CCACGAGGAGCATCGTGGAAAAAGAAGAGGTTCCAACCACGTCTACAAAGCAAGTGGATTGATGTGACAT
CTCCACTGACGTAAGGGATGACGCACAATCCCACTATCCTTCGCAAGACCCTTCCTCTATATAAGGAAGT
TCATTTCATTTGGAGAGGACACGCTCGAGTATAAGAGCTCATTTTTACAACAATTACCAACAACAACAAA
CAACAAACAACATTACAATTACATTTACAATTATCGATACAATGGCTTCCTCTATGCTCTCTTCCGCTAC
TATGGTTGCCTCTCCGGCTCAGGCCACTATGGTCGCTCCTTTCAACGGACTTAAGTCCTCCGCTGCCTTC
CCAGCCACCCGCAAGGCTAACAACGACATTACTTCCATCACAAGCAACGGCGGAAGAGTTAACTGCATGC
AGGTCATTTATATTTCTTCTTTCACTTTTTTATTATTCCATATGATTTTTTTCGGTTCTTTCTTCGAATC
TACATAAACTAATATCATTGGAAAAATCGAAAAAATAGGTGTGGCCTCCGATTGGAAAGAAGAAGTTTGA
GACTCTCTCTTACCTTCCTGACCTTACCGATTCCGAAGGTGCTCAAGACCAGAGAGAAAACTCCATTGAT
GTTGTTCAGCAAGGACAACAAAAAGGGAACCAAGGATCAAGTGTCGAAAAAAGACCTCAACAACGCTTAA
CCATGGATGTCTCTCCTTTCGGATTGTTGGATCCTTTGTCACCAATGAGGACGATGCGACAAATGTTAGA
TACTATGGACAGGATGTTCGAGGACACTATGCCTGTCTCAGGAAGAAACAGAGGAGGAAGTGGAGTGTCA
GAGATTCGTGCACCGTGGGACATCAAAGAGGAAGAACACGAGATCAAGATGCGTTTCGACATGCCTGGAC
TCTCTAAAGAGGACGTCAAAATCTCTGTAGAAGATAACGTACTTGTGATCAAAGGAGAGCAGAAGAAGGA
GGACAGTGATGATTCTTGGTCTGGAAGAAGCGTTAGCTCATATGGAACACGACTTCAGCTCCCAGACAAC
TGTGAGAAAGACAAGATCAAAGCTGAGCTCAAGAACGGAGTCCTCTTTATCACTATCCCTAAGACCAAAG
TCGAACGCAAAGTCATCGATGTCCAGATTCAATCTTCGGATTACAAGGACCACGACGGGGACTACAAGGA
TCATGATTTGGATGCTGCTGCCGCCGACTATAAGGATGATGACGATAAGGTGAGCAAGGGCGAAGAGTTG
TTCACTGGTGTGGTTCCTATCCTCGTTGAGCTTGATGGTGATGTGAACGGGCACAAGTTCTCCGTTTCTG
GTGAAGGTGAGGGTGATGCTACTTACGGAAAGCTCACCCTCAAGTTCATCTGTACCACTGGAAAGCTCCC
TGTGCCTTGGCCTACTCTCGTTACTACTTTCGGATACGGACTCCAGTGCTTCGCTAGATACCCTGATCAT
ATGAAGCAGCACGACTTCTTCAAGAGCGCTATGCCTGAGGGATACGTGCAAGAGAGAACCATTTTCTTCA
AGGACGACGGCAACTACAAGACCAGAGCTGAGGTTAAGTTCGAAGGTGACACCCTCGTGAACAGGATCGA
GCTTAAGGGCATCGACTTCAAAGAGGACGGAAACATCCTCGGACACAAGCTCGAGTACAACTACAACAGC
CACAACGTGTACATCATGGCCGACAAGCAGAAGAACGGCATCAAGGTCAACTTCAAGATCAGGCACAACA
TCGAGGACTAAGCTTCTCTAGCTAGAGTCGATCGACAAGCTCGAGTTTCTCCATAATAATGTGTGAGTAG
TTCCCAGATAAGGGAATTAGGGTTCCTATAGGGTTTCGCTCATGTGTTGAGCATATAAGAAACCCTTAGT
ATGTATTTGTATTTGTAAAATACTTCTATCAATAAAATTTCTAATTCCTAAAACCAAAATCCAGTACTAA
AATCCAGATCGCTACTAGAATTCGAGCTCGGAGGAATTCCAATCCCACAAAAATCTGAGCTTAACAGCAC
AGTTGCTCCTCTCAGAGCAGAATCGGGTATTCAACACCCTCATATCAACTACTACGTTGTGTATAACGGT
CCACATGCCGGTATATACGATGACTGGGGTTGTACAAAGGCGGCAACAAACGGCGTTCCCGGAGTTGCAC
ACAAGAAATTTGCCACTATTACAGAGGCAAGAGCAGCAGCTGACGCGTACACAACAAGTCAGCAAACAGA
CAGGTTGAACTTCATCCCCAAAGGAGAAGCTCAACTCAAGCCCAAGAGCTTTGCTAAGGCCCTAACAAGC
CCACCAAAGCAAAAAGCCCACTGGCTCACGCTAGGAACCAAAAGGCCCAGCAGTGATCCAGCCCCAAAAG
AGATCTCCTTTGCCCCGGAGATTACAATGGACGATTTCCTCTATCTTTACGATCTAGGAAGGAAGTTCGA
AGGTGAAGGTGACGACACTATGTTCACCACTGATAATGAGAAGGTTAGCCTCTTCAATTTCAGAAAGAAT
GCTGACCCACAGATGGTTAGAGAGGCCTACGCAGCAAGTCTCATCAAGACGATCTACCCGAGTAACAATC
TCCAGGAGATCAAATACCTTCCCAAGAAGGTTAAAGATGCAGTCAAAAGATTCAGGACTAATTGCATCAA
GAACACAGAGAAAGACATATTTCTCAAGATCAGAAGTACTATTCCAGTATGGACGATTCAAGGCTTGCTT
CATAAACCAAGGCAAGTAATAGAGATTGGAGTCTCTAAAAAGGTAGTTCCTACTGAATCTAAGGCCATGC
ATGGAGTCTAAGATTCAAATCGAGGATCTAACAGAACTCGCCGTCAAGACTGGCGAACAGTTCATACAGA
GTCTTTTACGACTCAATGACAAGAAGAAAATCTTCGTCAACATGGTGGAGCACGACACTCTGGTCTACTC
CAAAAATGTCAAAGATACAGTCTCAGAAGATCAAAGGGCTATTGAGACTTTTCAACAAAGGATAATTTCG
GGAAACCTCCTCGGATTCCATTGCCCAGCTATCTGTCACTTCATCGAAAGGACAGTAGAAAAGGAAGGTG
GCTCCTACAAATGCCATCATTGCGATAAAGGAAAGGCTATCATTCAAGATCTCTCTGCCGACAGTGGTCC
CAAAGATGGACCCCCACCCACGAGGAGCATCGTGGAAAAAGAAGAGGTTCCAACCACGTCTACAAAGCAA
GTGGATTGATGTGACATCTCCACTGACGTAAGGGATGACGCACAATCCCACTATCCTTCGCAAGACCCTT
CCTCTATATAAGGAAGTTCATTTCATTTGGAGAGGACACGCTCGAGTATAAGAGCTCATTTTTACAACAA
TTACCAACAACAACAAACAACAAACAACATTACAATTACATTTACAATTATCGATACAATGGCTTCCTCT
ATGCTCTCTTCCGCTACTATGGTTGCCTCTCCGGCTCAGGCCACTATGGTCGCTCCTTTCAACGGACTTA
AGTCCTCCGCTGCCTTCCCAGCCACCCGCAAGGCTAACAACGACATTACTTCCATCACAAGCAACGGCGG
AAGAGTTAACTGCATGCAGGTCATTTATATTTCTTCTTTCACTTTTTTATTATTCCATATGATTTTTTTC
GGTTCTTTCTTCGAATCTACATAAACTAATATCATTGGAAAAATCGAAAAAATAGGTGTGGCCTCCGATT
GGAAAGAAGAAGTTTGAGACTCTCTCTTACCTTCCTGACCTTACCGATTCCGAAGGTTGCTTCTCCACTC
AAAATCCCGACCGCGAAGAGGTCCGGTGGCTCCGGGAAGAGCAGAGATGGATTCGCGAGGAGCAACGATG
GATTCGTGAAGAACAGAGATGGATACGCGAACGTGAATCGCTTCTACAAGAGATTTCGGATCTACAGCTC
AGAATTCAATCCCTAGAGTCACGAAATTCGCAATTGGGGAATTCTATTCCCGATACGATTTCGAATATCG
CTGCTTTGCTTCAGGTTTTGAAGGAGAAGAATCGGATTTCTGAGAGTGGATTGAGCGCAACGCCGATGGT
ATTGGAGAGTACGAGAGAACAAATTGTTGAGGAGGTGGAAGAAGAAGAGAAGCGAGTGATTATTGCTGAA
GAGAAAGTTAGGGTTTCGGAGCCGGTGAAGAAGATCAAGAGGAGGATATTGAAAGTTGGAAGCGAAGGCG
ACGATGTTCAAGCTTTGCAGGAAGCTCTGTTGAAATTAGGATTCTATTCGGGCGAAGAGGATATGGAGTT
CTCGAGCTTTTCAAGTGGGACTGCAAGTGCTGTTAAGACTTGGCAAGCATCGCTTGGGGTCCGTGAGGAT
GGGGTAATGACAGCAGAGCTTCTTCAGAGGTTGTTCATGGATGAGGACGTAGAGACAGATAAGGATGAAG
CAAGTACAATGAAGAAAGAGGAAGCTGGTAATGGGGCGGTATTTACTTCAGTGACACAAGTCCCTGAGAA
GAAGCAATCAATCGTGAAAGATCAAAGTGACAGAGAAGTTGACGTTACTCAAAATCGGGTTTTTCTTCTT
GGAGAAAACAGATGGGAAGATCCCTCCAGGCTCATTGGCAGGAACAAACCGGTAGACAGAAGTGAATCAA
CAAACACCAAAACGAGGTGCATCACTTGTCGAGGGGAGGGTCGATTGATGTGCCTAGAGTGCGATGGAAC
CGGTGAGCCAAACATTGAGCCGCAGTTCATGGAGTGGGTTGGTGAAGATACGAAGTGTCCGTACTGTGAA
GGTCTTGGCTATACAGTTTGCGATGTCTGCGACGGCAAAAAAAACTTATCTTCGGGCAGCGTGCAGCTCG
CCGACCACTACCAGCAGAACACCCCCATCGGCGACGGCCCCGTGCTGCTGCCCGACAACCACTACCTGAG
CTACCAGTCCGCCCTGAGCAAAGACCCCAACGAGAAGCGCGATCACATGGTCCTGCTGGAGTTCGTGACC
GCCGCCGGGATCACTCTCGGCATGGACGAGCTGTACAAGTACCCATACGATGTTCCTGACTATGCGGGCT
ATCCCTATGACGTCCCGGACTATGCAGGATCCTATCCATATGACGTTCCAGATTACGCTGCTTAAGCTTC
TCTAGCTAGAGTCGATCGACAAGCTCGAGTTTCTCCATAATAATGTGTGAGTAGTTCCCAGATAAGGGAA
TTAGGGTTCCTATAGGGTTTCGCTCATGTGTTGAGCATATAAGAAACCCTTAGTATGTATTTGTATTTGT
AAAATACTTCTATCAATAAAATTTCTAATTCCTAAAACCAAAATCCAGTACTAAAATCCAGATCGCTTTA
CGAATTCCCATGGGGAGGAATTCCAATCCCACAAAAATCTGAGCTTAACAGCACAGTTGCTCCTCTCAGA
GCAGAATCGGGTATTCAACACCCTCATATCAACTACTACGTTGTGTATAACGGTCCACATGCCGGTATAT
ACGATGACTGGGGTTGTACAAAGGCGGCAACAAACGGCGTTCCCGGAGTTGCACACAAGAAATTTGCCAC
TATTACAGAGGCAAGAGCAGCAGCTGACGCGTACACAACAAGTCAGCAAACAGACAGGTTGAACTTCATC
CCCAAAGGAGAAGCTCAACTCAAGCCCAAGAGCTTTGCTAAGGCCCTAACAAGCCCACCAAAGCAAAAAG
CCCACTGGCTCACGCTAGGAACCAAAAGGCCCAGCAGTGATCCAGCCCCAAAAGAGATCTCCTTTGCCCC
GGAGATTACAATGGACGATTTCCTCTATCTTTACGATCTAGGAAGGAAGTTCGAAGGTGAAGGTGACGAC
ACTATGTTCACCACTGATAATGAGAAGGTTAGCCTCTTCAATTTCAGAAAGAATGCTGACCCACAGATGG
TTAGAGAGGCCTACGCAGCAAGTCTCATCAAGACGATCTACCCGAGTAACAATCTCCAGGAGATCAAATA
CCTTCCCAAGAAGGTTAAAGATGCAGTCAAAAGATTCAGGACTAATTGCATCAAGAACACAGAGAAAGAC
ATATTTCTCAAGATCAGAAGTACTATTCCAGTATGGACGATTCAAGGCTTGCTTCATAAACCAAGGCAAG
TAATAGAGATTGGAGTCTCTAAAAAGGTAGTTCCTACTGAATCTAAGGCCATGCATGGAGTCTAAGATTC
AAATCGAGGATCTAACAGAACTCGCCGTCAAGACTGGCGAACAGTTCATACAGAGTCTTTTACGACTCAA
TGACAAGAAGAAAATCTTCGTCAACATGGTGGAGCACGACACTCTGGTCTACTCCAAAAATGTCAAAGAT
ACAGTCTCAGAAGATCAAAGGGCTATTGAGACTTTTCAACAAAGGATAATTTCGGGAAACCTCCTCGGAT
TCCATTGCCCAGCTATCTGTCACTTCATCGAAAGGACAGTAGAAAAGGAAGGTGGCTCCTACAAATGCCA
TCATTGCGATAAAGGAAAGGCTATCATTCAAGATCTCTCTGCCGACAGTGGTCCCAAAGATGGACCCCCA
CCCACGAGGAGCATCGTGGAAAAAGAAGAGGTTCCAACCACGTCTACAAAGCAAGTGGATTGATGTGACA
TCTCCACTGACGTAAGGGATGACGCACAATCCCACTATCCTTCGCAAGACCCTTCCTCTATATAAGGAAG
TTCATTTCATTTGGAGAGGACACGCTACTGTATAAGAGCTCATTTTTACAACAATTACCAACAACAACAA
ACAACAAACAACATTACAATTACATTTACAATTATCGATACATGGCTTCTAGCCCACCGAAGAAGAAGCG
GAAGGTCAGCTGGAAAATGGTGAGCAAGGGCGAGGACCTGTTCACCGGGGTGGTGCCCATCCTGGTCGAG
CTGGACGGCGACGTAAACGGCCACAAGTTCAGCGTGTCCGGCGAGGGCGAGGGCGATGCCACCTACGGCA
AGCTGACCCTGAAGTTCATCTGCACCACCGGCAAGCTGCCCGTGCCCTGGCCCACCCTCGTGACCACCCT
GACCTGGGGCGTGCAGTGCTTCAGCCGCTACCCCGACCACATGAAGCAGCACGACTTCTTCAAGTCCGCC
ATGCCCGAAGGCTACGTCCAGGAGCGCACCATCTTCTTCAAGGACGACGGCAACTACAAGACCCGCGCCG
AGGTGAAGTTCGAGGGCGACACCCTGGTGAACCGCATCGAGCTGAAGGGCATCGACTTCAAGGAGGACGG
CAACATCCTGGGGCACAAGCTGGAGTACAACTACATCAGCCACAACGTCTATATCACCGCCGACAAGCAG
AAGAACGGCATCAAGGCCAACTTCAAGATCCGCCACAACATCGAGGACGGCAGCGTGCAGCTCGCCGACC
ACTACCAGCAGAACACCCCCATCGGCGACGGCCCCGTGCTGCTGCCCGACAACCACTACCTGAGCACCCA
GTCCGCCCTGAGCAAAGACCCCAACGAGAAGCGCGATCACATGGTCCTGCTGGAGTTCGTGACCGCCGCC
GGGATCACTCTCGGCATGGACGAGCTGTACAAGTAAGCTTGTCAAGCAGATCGTTCAAACATTTGGCAAT
AAAGTTTCTTAAGATTGAATCCTGTTGCCGGTCTTGCGATGATTATCATATAATTTCTGTTGAATTACGT
TAAGCATGTAATAATTAACATGTAATGCATGACGTTATTTATGAGATGGGTTTTTATGATTAGAGTCCCG
CAATTATACATTTAATACGCGATAGAAAACAAAATATAGCGCGCAAACTAGGATAAATTATCGCGCGCGG
TGTCATCTATGTTACTAGATCGACGCTCAGAGAGGATGCACATGTGACCGAGGGACACGAAGTGATCCGT
TTAAACTATCAGTGTTTGACAGGATATATTGGCGGGTAAACCTAAGAGAAAAGAGCGTTTATTAGAATAA
TCGGATATTTAAAAGGGCGTGAAAAGGTTTATCCGTTCGTCCATTTGTATGTGCCAGCCGCCTTTGCGAC
GCTCACCGGGCTGGTTGCCCTCGCCGCTGGGCTGGCGGCCGTCTATGGCCCTGCAAACGCGCCAGAAACG
CCGTCGAAGCCGTGTGCGAGACACCGCGGCCGCCGGCGTTGTGGATACCTCGCGGAAAACTTGGCCCTCA
CTGACAGATGAGGGGCGGACGTTGACACTTGAGGGGCCGACTCACCCGGCGCGGCGTTGACAGATGAGGG
GCAGGCTCGATTTCGGCCGGCGACGTGGAGCTGGCCAGCCTCGCAAATCGGCGAAAACGCCTGATTTTAC
GCGAGTTTCCCACAGATGATGTGGACAAGCCTGGGGATAAGTGCCCTGCGGTATTGACACTTGAGGGGCG
CGACTACTGACAGATGAGGGGCGCGATCCTTGACACTTGAGGGGCAGAGTGCTGACAGATGAGGGGCGCA
CCTATTGACATTTGAGGGGCTGTCCACAGGCAGAAAATCCAGCATTTGCAAGGGTTTCCGCCCGTTTTTC
GGCCACCGCTAACCTGTCTTTTAACCTGCTTTTAAACCAATATTTATAAACCTTGTTTTTAACCAGGGCT
GCGCCCTGTGCGCGTGACCGCGCACGCCGAAGGGGGGTGCCCCCCCTTCTCGAACCCTCCCGGCCCGCTA
ACGCGGGCCTCCCATCCCCCCAGGGGCTGCGCCCCTCGGCCGCGAACGGCCTCACCCCAAAAATGGCAGC
GCTGGCCAATTCCCGAGTGCGCGGAACCCCTATTTGTTTATTTTTCTAAATACATTCAAATATGTATCCG
CTCATGAGACAATAACCCTGATAAATGCTTCAATAATATTGAAAAAGGAAGAGTATGGCTAAAATGAGAA
TATCACCGGAATTGAAAAAACTGATCGAAAAATACCGCTGCGTAAAAGATACGGAAGGAATGTCTCCTGC
TAAGGTATATAAGCTGGTGGGAGAAAATGAAAACCTATATTTAAAAATGACGGACAGCCGGTATAAAGGG
ACCACCTATGATGTGGAACGGGAAAAGGACATGATGCTATGGCTGGAAGGAAAGCTGCCTGTTCCAAAGG
TCCTGCACTTTGAACGGCATGATGGCTGGAGCAATCTGCTCATGAGTGAGGCCGATGGCGTCCTTTGCTC
GGAAGAGTATGAAGATGAACAAAGCCCTGAAAAGATTATCGAGCTGTATGCGGAGTGCATCAGGCTCTTT
CACTCCATCGACATATCGGATTGTCCCTATACGAATAGCTTAGACAGCCGCTTAGCCGAATTGGATTACT
TACTGAATAACGATCTGGCCGATGTGGATTGCGAAAACTGGGAAGAGGACACTCCATTTAAAGATCCGCG
CGAGCTGTATGATTTTTTAAAGACGGAAAAGCCCGAAGAGGAACTTGTCTTTTCCCACGGCGACCTGGGA
GACAGCAACATCTTTGTGAAAGATGGCAAAGTAAGTGGCTTTATTGATCTTGGGAGAAGCGGCAGGGCGG
ACAAGTGGTATGACATTGCCTTCTGCGTCCGGTCGCTCAGGGAGGATATCGGGGAAGAACAGTATGTCGA
GCTATTTTTTGACTTACTGGGGATCAAGCCTGATTGGGAGAAAATAAAATATTATATTTTACTGGATGAA
TTGTTTTAGCTGTCAGACCAAGTTTACTCATATATACTTTAGATTGATTTAAAACTTCATTTTTAATTTA
AAAGGATCTAGGTGAAGATCCTTTTTGATAATCTCATGACCAAAATCCCTTAACGTGAGTTTTCGTTCCA
CTGAGCGTCAGACCCCGTAGAAAAGATCAAAGGATCTTCTTGAGATCCTTTTTTTCTGCGCGTAATCTGC
TGCTTGCAAACAAAAAAACCACCGCTACCAGCGGTGGTTTGTTTGCCGGATCAAGAGCTACCAACTCTTT
TTCCGAAGGTAACTGGCTTCAGCAGAGCGCAGATACCAAATACTGTTCTTCTAGTGTAGCCGTAGTTAGG
CCACCACTTCAAGAACTCTGTAGCACCGCCTACATACCTCGCTCTGCTAATCCTGTTACCAGTGGCTGCT
GCCAGTGGCGATAAGTCGTGTCTTACCGGGTTGGACTCAAGACGATAGTTACCGGATAAGGCGCAGCGGT
CGGGCTGAACGGGGGGTTCGTGCACACAGCCCAGCTTGGAGCGAACGACCTACACCGAACTGAGATACCT
ACAGCGTGAGCTATGAGAAAGCGCCACGCTTCCCGAAGGGAGAAAGGCGGACAGGTATCCGGTAAGCGGC
AGGGTCGGAACAGGAGAGCGCACGAGGGAGCTTCCAGGGGGAAACGCCTGGTATCTTTATAGTCCTGTCG
GGTTTCGCCACCTCTGACTTGAGCGTCGATTTTTGTGATGCTCGTCAGGGGGGCGGAGCCTATGGAAAAA
CGCCAGCAACGCGGCCTTTTTACGGTTCCTGGCAGATCCTAGATGTGGCGCAACGATGCCGGCGACAAGC
AGGAGCGCACCGACTTCTTCCGCATCAAGTGTTTTGGCTCTCAGGCCGAGGCCCACGGCAAGTATTTGGG
CAAGGGGTCGCTGGTATTCGTGCAGGGCAAGATTCGGAATACCAAGTACGAGAAGGACGGCCAGACGGTC
TACGGGACCGACTTCATTGCCGATAAGGTGGATTATCTGGACACCAAGGCACCAGGCGGGTCAAATCAGG
AATAAGGGCACATTGCCCCGGCGTGAGTCGGGGCAATCCCGCAAGGAGGGTGAATGAATCGGACGTTTGA
CCGGAAGGCATACAGGCAAGAACTGATCGACGCGGGGTTTTCCGCCGAGGATGCCGAAACCATCGCAAGC
CGCACCGTCATGCGTGCGCCCCGCGAAACCTTCCAGTCCGTCGGCTCGATGGTCCAGCAAGCTACGGCCA
AGATCGAGCGCGACAGCGTGCAACTGGCTCCCCCTGCCCTGCCCGCGCCATCGGCCGCCGTGGAGCGTTC
GCGTCGTCTTGAACAGGAGGCGGCAGGTTTGGCGAAGTCGATGACCATCGACACGCGAGGAACTATGACG
ACCAAGAAGCGAAAAACCGCCGGCGAGGACCTGGCAAAACAGGTCAGCGAGGCCAAGCAGGCCGCGTTGC
TGAAACACACGAAGCAGCAGATCAAGGAAATGCAGCTTTCCTTGTTCGATATTGCGCCGTGGCCGGACAC
GATGCGAGCGATGCCAAACGACACGGCCCGCTCTGCCCTGTTCACCACGCGCAACAAGAAAATCCCGCGC
GAGGCGCTGCAAAACAAGGTCATTTTCCACGTCAACAAGGACGTGAAGATCACCTACACCGGCGTCGAGC
TGCGGGCCGACGATGACGAACTGGTGTGGCAGCAGGTGTTGGAGTACGCGAAGCGCACCCCTATCGGCGA
GCCGATCACCTTCACGTTCTACGAGCTTTGCCAGGACCTGGGCTGGTCGATCAATGGCCGGTATTACACG
AAGGCCGAGGAATGCCTGTCGCGCCTACAGGCGACGGCGATGGGCTTCACGTCCGACCGCGTTGGGCACC
TGGAATCGGTGTCGCTGCTGCACCGCTTCCGCGTCCTGGACCGTGGCAAGAAAACGTCCCGTTGCCAGGT
CCTGATCGACGAGGAAATCGTCGTGCTGTTTGCTGGCGACCACTACACGAAATTCATATGGGAGAAGTAC
CGCAAGCTGTCGCCGACGGCCCGACGGATGTTCGACTATTTCAGCTCGCACCGGGAGCCGTACCCGCTCA
AGCTGGAAACCTTCCGCCTCATGTGCGGATCGGATTCCACCCGCGTGAAGAAGTGGCGCGAGCAGGTCGG
CGAAGCCTGCGAAGAGTTGCGAGGCAGCGGCCTGGTGGAACACGCCTGGGTCAATGATGACCTGGTGCAT
TGCAAACGCTAGGGCCTTGTGGGGTCAGTTCCGGCTGGGGGTTCAGCAGCCCCTGCTCGGATCTGTTGGA
CCGGACAGTAGTCATGGTTGATGGGCTGCCTGTATCGAGTGGTGATTTTGTGCCGAGCTGCCGGTCGGGG
AGCTGTTGGCTGGCTGGTGGCAGGATATATTGTGGTGTAAACAAATTGACGCTTAGACAACTTAATAACA
CATTGCGGACGTTTTTAATGTACTGGGGTTGAACACTCT
